>Addgene plasmid #38819 | DIRAS2 | depositor partial sequence | sequence record 48876 | DIRAS2 sequence 616 bps
ATGCACCATCATCATCATCATTCTTCTGGTGTAGATCTGGGTACCGAGAACCTGTACTTCCAATCCATGA
GTAACGATTACCGGGTGGCCGTGTTTGGGGCTGGCGGTGTTGGCAAGAGCTCCCTGGTGTTGAGGTTTGT
GAAAGGCACATTCCGGGAGAGCTACATCCCGACGGTGGAAGACACCTACCGGCAAGTGATCAGCTGTGAC
AAGAGCATATGCACATTGCAGATCACCGACACGACGGGGAGCCACCAGTTCCCGGCCATGCAGCGGCTGT
CCATCTCCAAAGGGCACGCCTTCATCCTGGTGTACTCCATTACCAGCCGACAGTCCTTGGAGGAGCTCAA
GCCCATCTACGAACAAATCTGCGAGATCAAAGGGGACGTGGAGAGCATCCCCATCATGCTGGTGGGGAAC
AAGTGTGATGAGAGCCCCAGCCGCGAGGTGCAGAGCAGCGAGGCGGAGGCCTTGGCCCGCACATGGAAGT
GTGCCTTCATGGAGACCTCAGCCAAGCTCAACCATAACGTGAAGGAGCTTTTCCAGGAGCTGCTCAACCT
GGAGAAGCGCAGGACCGTGAGTCTCCAGTGACAGTAAAGGTGGATACGGATCCGAA
