>Addgene plasmid #38819 | DIRAS2 | addgene partial sequence | sequence record 50280 | T7 5'-TAATACGACTCACTATAGGG-3'
TTCTGGTGTAGATCTGGGTACCGAGAACCTGTACTTCCAATCCATGAGTAACGATTACCGGGTGGCCGTG
TTTGGGGCTGGCGGTGTTGGCAAGAGCTCCCTGGTGTTGAGGTTTGTGAAAGGCACATTCCGGGAGAGCT
ACATCCCGACGGTGGAAGACACCTACCGGCAAGTGATCAGCTGTGACAAGAGCATATGCACATTGCAGAT
CACCGACACGACGGGGAGCCACCAGTTCCCGGCCATGCAGCGGCTGTCCATCTCCAAAGGGCACGCCTTC
ATCCTGGTGTACTCCATTACCAGCCGACAGTCCTTGGAGGAGCTCAAGCCCATCTACGAACAAATCTGCG
AGATCAAAGGGGACGTGGAGAGCATCCCCATCATGCTGGTGGGGAACAAGTGTGATGAGAGCCCCAGCCG
CGAGGTGCAGAGCAGCGAGGCGGAGGCCTTGGCCCGCACATGGAAGTGTGCCTTCATGGAGACCTCAGCC
AAGCTCAACCATAACGTGAAGGAGCTTTTCCAGGAGCTGCTCAACCTGGAGAAGCGCAGGACCGTGAGTC
TCCAGTGACAGTAAAGGTGGATACGGATCCGAATTCGAGCTCCGTCGACAAGCTTGCGGCCGCACTCGAG
CACCACCACCACCACCACTGAGATCCGGCTGCTAACAAAGCCCGAAAGGAAGCTGATTTGGCTGCTGCCA
CCGCTGAGCAATAACTAGCATAACCCCCTTGGGGCCTCTAAAACGGGTCTTTG
