>Addgene plasmid #38819 | DIRAS2 | addgene partial sequence | sequence record 50281 | T7_term
ATACTCTTCGGCTTGTAGCAGCCGGATCTCAGTGGTGGTGGTGGTGGTGCTCGAGTGCGGCCGCAAGCTT
GTCGACGGAGCTCGAATTCGGATCCGTATCCACCTTTACTGTCACTGGAGACTCACGGTCCTGCGCTTCT
CCAGGTTGAGCAGCTCCTGGAAAAGCTCCTTCACGTTATGGTTGAGCTTGGCTGAGGTCTCCATGAAGGC
ACACTTCCATGTGCGGGCCAAGGCCTCCGCCTCGCTGCTCTGCACCTCGCGGCTGGGGCTCTCATCACAC
TTGTTCCCCACCAGCATGATGGGGATGCTCTCCACGTCCCCTTTGATCTCGCAGATTTGTTCGTAGATGG
GCTTGAGCTCCTCCAAGGACTGTCGGCTGGTAATGGAGTACACCAGGATGAAGGCGTGCCCTTTGGAGAT
GGACAGCCGCTGCATGGCCGGGAACTGGTGGCTCCCCGTCGTGTCGGTGATCTGCAATGTGCATATGCTC
TTGTCACAGCTGATCACTTGCCGGTAGGTGTCTTCCACCGTCGGGATGTAGCTCTCCCGGAATGTGCCTT
TCACAAACCTCAACACCAGGGAGCTCTTGCCAACACCGCCAGCCCCAAACACGGCCACCCGGTAATCGTT
ACTCATGGATTGGAAGTACAGGTTCTCGGTACCCAGATCTACACCAGAAGAATGATGATGATGATGGTGC
ATATGTATATCTCCTTCTTAAAGTTAAACAAAATTATTTCTAGAGGGGAATTGTTATCCGCTCACAATTC
CCCTATAGTGAGTCGTATTAATTTCGCGGGATCGAGATCTCGATCCTCTACGCCGGA
