[The description below was written by a language model from this plasmid's Addgene catalogue record.]
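Description:
DIRAS2 is a bacterial expression plasmid built on the pNIC28-Bsa4 backbone from the SGC, designed to produce recombinant human DIRAS2 (Di-Ras2) protein for structural biology. It is selected with kanamycin and is recorded as low copy; the record does not name the origin of replication. No feature table is provided, so the layout of individual elements can only be inferred from the catalogue fields.

The insert is a 616 bp fragment of the human DIRAS2 gene, which encodes a small Ras-family GTPase. It was introduced by ligation-independent cloning. The record cautions that the insert may not be the full open reading frame, which is typical of constructs whose boundaries have been trimmed to give a soluble, crystallisable domain. The coding sequence is fused at its N terminus to a histidine tag followed by a TEV protease recognition site. This allows the protein to be captured by immobilised metal affinity chromatography and the tag then to be cleaved off, leaving near-native protein. The promoter is not stated explicitly. However, the listed sequencing primers are T7 forward and T7 terminator, which indicates that the insert lies between T7 promoter and terminator elements, so expression would require a host that supplies T7 RNA polymerase.

The stated purpose is bacterial expression for structure determination. The alternative names link the construct to a deposited Protein Data Bank entry for Di-Ras2, suggesting that this or a closely related construct yielded that structure. It is therefore suited to purifying DIRAS2 for crystallography and for related biochemical or biophysical work.
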