Addgene plasmid #38819: DIRAS2
Purpose: Bacterial expression for structure determination; may not be full ORF
Depositing lab: Nicola Burgess-Brown. Depositing organization: University of Oxford.
Backbone
  Vector backbone: pNIC28-Bsa4
  Backbone manufacturer: SGC
  Vector type: Bacterial Expression
Growth in bacteria
  Bacterial resistance: Kanamycin, 50 μg/mL
  Growth temperature: 37°C
  Growth strain: Mach1
  Copy number: Low Copy
Gene/Insert
  Gene/Insert name: DIRAS2 (alt names: Di-Ras2; PDB:2ERX)
  Species: H. sapiens (human)
  Insert size (bp): 616
  Entrez Gene: diras2 (a.k.a. di-ras2)
  Tag / fusion protein: His Tev (N terminal on insert)
  Cloning method: Ligation Independent Cloning
  Sequencing primers: 5′ T7; 3′ T7-term
Terms and licenses: Academic/Nonprofit Terms; Industry Terms: Not Available to Industry
How to cite: DIRAS2 was a gift from Nicola Burgess-Brown (Addgene plasmid # 38819 ; http://n2t.net/addgene:38819 ; RRID:Addgene_38819)
